Addgene plasmid #223433: pYPQAT61
Purpose: T-DNA vector for dSpCas9 mediated gene activation for monocot plants; NGG PAM; dSpCas9-Act3.0 was driven by ZmUbi1 and the sgRNA was driven by ZmUbi1 promoter; Hygromycin for plants selection.
Depositing lab: Yiping Qi. Depositing organization: University of Maryland, College Park. Publication: A comprehensive all-in-one CRISPR toolbox for large-scale screens in plants. Cheng Y, Li G, Qi A, Mandlik R, Pan C, Wang D, Ge S, Qi Y. Plant Cell. 2025 Apr 9:koaf081. doi: 10.1093/plcell/koaf081. PubMed 40202185.
Backbone
  Vector backbone: pYPQ-dzCas9-Act3.0
  Vector type: Plant Expression, CRISPR
  Selectable markers: Hygromycin
Growth in bacteria
  Bacterial resistance: Kanamycin, 50 μg/mL
  Growth temperature: 37°C
  Growth strain: DH5alpha
  Copy number: High Copy
Gene/Insert
  Gene/Insert name: ZmUbi-dSpCas9-Act3.0-ZmUbi-gRNA scaffold 2.0-tRNA
  Tag / fusion protein: NLS; 3x FLAG
Terms and licenses: Academic/Nonprofit Terms; Industry Terms: Not Available to Industry
How to cite: pYPQAT61 was a gift from Yiping Qi (Addgene plasmid # 223433 ; http://n2t.net/addgene:223433 ; RRID:Addgene_223433)
