[The description below was written by a language model from this plasmid's Addgene catalogue record and pLannotate feature annotations shown in this document.]
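Description:
pYPQAT61 is a large (about 26.8 kb) Agrobacterium binary T-DNA vector for CRISPR-based transcriptional activation in monocot plants, using nuclease-dead SpCas9 (NGG PAM) in the Act3.0 activator configuration. The backbone carries a high-copy ColE1/pUC-type origin with a bom site for propagation in E. coli, the pVS1 oriV with RepA and StaA for replication and stable maintenance in Agrobacterium, and a kanamycin resistance gene for bacterial selection. The annotation also detects an IS5 transposase (insH) coding sequence in the backbone near the left border. This may be an insertion element picked up during propagation, but the record does not comment on it. Between the nopaline-type left and right borders, an enhanced CaMV 35S promoter drives hygromycin phosphotransferase with a CaMV poly(A) signal for selecting transformed plant tissue.

The payload consists of three maize ubiquitin (ZmUbi1) promoter units joined through Gateway attB1, attB5 and attB2 sites. The first expresses FLAG- and NLS-tagged dCas9, followed in the same unit by MS2 coat protein and an array of GCN4 (SunTag) peptides, ending in a pea rbcS-E9 terminator. The second encodes an anti-GCN4 single-chain antibody (seen as mouse light and heavy variable fragments) fused to superfolder GFP, TAL effector-derived activation segments (avrXa10/AvrBs3 matches) and a protein G fragment, with its own E9 terminator. The third transcribes the guide unit: a gRNA scaffold 2.0 bearing two MS2 stem loops, flanked by tRNAs for processing and followed by a NOS terminator. A lacZα cassette sits where the spacer would go, presumably as a replaceable cloning and screening stuffer. MS2 loops recruit the coat protein–SunTag array, which gathers multiple activator copies at the target promoter. This all-in-one format suits single-gene activation and pooled screens.
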