Features (pLannotate 1.2.2; 56 found; start..end, strand, type, name):
     32..54      -  protein_bind   lac operator (fragment): The lac repressor binds to the lac operator to inhibit transcription in E. coli. This inhibition can be relieved by adding lactose or isopropyl-β-D-thiogalactopyranoside (IPTG). lac repressor encoded by lacI
     58..88      -  promoter       lac promoter: promoter for the E. coli lac operon
    103..124     -  protein_bind   CAP binding site: CAP binding activates transcription in the presence of cAMP. E. coli catabolite activator protein
    137..225     -  CDS            lacI (fragment): lac repressor; lacI; The lac repressor binds to the lac operator to inhibit transcription in E. coli. This inhibition can be relieved by adding lactose or isopropyl-β-D-thiogalactopyranoside (IPTG).
    315..991     +  promoter       CaMV 35S promoter (enhanced): cauliflower mosaic virus 35S promoter with a duplicated enhancer region
   1058..2083    +  CDS            HygR: hygromycin B phosphotransferase confers resistance to hygromycin
   2124..2298    +  polyA_signal   CaMV poly(A) signal: cauliflower mosaic virus polyadenylation signal
   2376..2400    -  misc_feature   LB T-DNA repeat: left border repeat from nopaline C58 T-DNA
   2732..2845    -  CDS            yghO (fragment) (sequence partly withheld): YGHO_ECOLI - Experimental evidence at transcript level: Swiss-Prot protein existence level 2. From Escherichia coli (strain K12).
   2844..3821    +  CDS            insH10 (sequence withheld): INH10_ECOLI - Protein inferred from homology: Swiss-Prot protein existence level 3. Involved in the transposition of the insertion sequence IS5. From Escherichia coli (strain K12).
   4024..4818    +  CDS            KanR: aminoglycoside phosphotransferase; aphA-3; confers resistance to kanamycin
   4905..5493    +  rep_origin     ori: high-copy-number ColE1/pMB1/pBR322/pUC origin of replication
   5679..5819    -  misc_feature   bom: basis of mobility region from pBR322
   5921..5960    -  CDS            rop (fragment): Rop protein, which maintains plasmids at low copy number; rop
   6163..6357    -  rep_origin     pVS1 oriV: origin of replication for the Pseudomonas plasmid pVS1 (Heeb et al., 2000)
   6423..7496    -  CDS            pVS1 RepA: replication protein from the Pseudomonas plasmid pVS1 (Heeb et al., 2000)
   7925..8554    -  CDS            pVS1 StaA: stability protein from the Pseudomonas plasmid pVS1 (Heeb et al., 2000)
   9108..9509    -  CDS            Y4CG_SINFN (fragment): Protein inferred from homology: Swiss-Prot protein existence level 3. From Sinorhizobium fredii (strain NBRC 101917 / NGR234).
   9849..9873    -  misc_feature   RB T-DNA repeat: right border repeat from nopaline C58 T-DNA
   9939..10093   -  CDS            lacZα (fragment): LacZα fragment of β-galactosidase; lacZ fragment
  10108..12105   +  promoter       Ubi promoter: maize polyubiquitin gene promoter
  12148..12172   +  protein_bind   attB1: mutant version of attB; recombination site for the Gateway® BP reaction BP Clonase™
  12236..12255   +  CDS            2xFLAG (fragment): two tandem FLAG® epitope tags
  12311..16411   +  CDS            cas9: CAS9_STRP1 - Also known as csn1 From Streptococcus pyogenes serotype M1.
  16691..17080   +  CDS            CAPSD_BPMS2: Experimental evidence at protein level: Swiss-Prot protein existence level 1. Acts as a translational repressor of viral replicase synthesis late in infection. This latter function is the result of capsid protein interaction with an RNA hairpin which contains the replicase ribosome-binding site. From Escherichia phage MS2 (Bacteriophage MS2).
  17300..17356   +  CDS            GCN4_v4: GCN4 peptide optimized to improve solubility while preserving binding to an scFv-GFP fusion protein (Tanenbaum et al., 2014)
  17674..17697   +  CDS            GCN4_v4 (fragment): GCN4 peptide optimized to improve solubility while preserving binding to an scFv-GFP fusion protein (Tanenbaum et al., 2014)
  17966..17988   +  CDS            GCN4_v4 (fragment): GCN4 peptide optimized to improve solubility while preserving binding to an scFv-GFP fusion protein (Tanenbaum et al., 2014)
  18121..18739   +  terminator     E9 terminator: terminator and polyadenylation signal from the pea rbcS-E9 gene
  18746..20743   +  promoter       Ubi promoter: maize polyubiquitin gene promoter
  20726..21076   +  CDS            LV1E_MOUSE (fragment): Experimental evidence at protein level: Swiss-Prot protein existence level 1. From Mus musculus (Mouse).
  21152..21490   +  CDS            HVM37_MOUSE (fragment): Experimental evidence at protein level: Swiss-Prot protein existence level 1. From Mus musculus (Mouse).
  21608..22318   +  CDS            Superfolder GFP: Superfolder GFP is a basic (constitutively fluorescent) green fluorescent protein published in 2005, derived from Aequorea victoria. It is reported to be a very rapidly-maturing weak dimer.
  22328..22519   +  CDS            avrXa10 (fragment): AVX10_XANOO - Experimental evidence at protein level: Swiss-Prot protein existence level 1. Avirulence protein. Induces the hypersensitive response (HR)in rice plants carrying the resistance gene Xa10. Activity depends on the presence of the core repeat domains; replacement with repeat domains from other proteins (AvrBs3 of X.euvesicatoria (AC P14727) or AvrXa7 of this organism) does not elicit the HR. Probably acts as a transcription factor in its host plant (rice) to induce plant resistance or disease. From Xanthomonas oryzae pv. oryzae.
  22514..22672   +  CDS            avrBs3 (fragment): AVRB3_XANEU - Experimental evidence at protein level: Swiss-Prot protein existence level 1. Avirulence protein. Acts as a transcription factor in C.annuum plants. In susceptible plants lacking the Bs3 resistance gene induces expression of a number of genes, including genes homologous to a family of auxin-induced genes, alpha-expansin genes, pectate lyase, anthocyanidin glucoside rhamnosyl transferase and at least one transcription factor, UPA20. Their expression leads to plant hypertrophy in mesophyll cells, probably mainly mediated by UPA20 (PubMed:17962565). In resistant plants induces the h
  22691..22864   +  CDS            spg (fragment): SPG1_STRSG - Experimental evidence at protein level: Swiss-Prot protein existence level 1. Binds to the constant Fc region of IgG with high affinity. From Streptococcus sp. group G.
  22948..23571   +  terminator     E9 terminator: terminator and polyadenylation signal from the pea rbcS-E9 gene
  23613..23633   +  protein_bind   attB5: mutant version of attB; core recombination site for the Gateway® BP reaction BP Clonase™
  23654..25616   +  promoter       Ubi promoter: maize polyubiquitin gene promoter
  25643..25713   +  ncRNA          tRNA: Accession: RF00005 - tRNA
  25723..25741   -  rep_origin     f1 ori (fragment): f1 bacteriophage origin of replication; arrow indicates direction of (+) strand synthesis
  25746..25901   -  CDS            lacZα (fragment): LacZα fragment of β-galactosidase; lacZ fragment
  25909..25927   +  promoter       T7 promoter: promoter for bacteriophage T7 RNA polymerase
  25936..25959   -  misc_feature   MCS (fragment): pBluescript multiple cloning site
  25975..25993   -  promoter       T3 promoter: promoter for bacteriophage T3 RNA polymerase
  26036..26058   -  protein_bind   lac operator (fragment): The lac repressor binds to the lac operator to inhibit transcription in E. coli. This inhibition can be relieved by adding lactose or isopropyl-β-D-thiogalactopyranoside (IPTG). lac repressor encoded by lacI
  26062..26092   -  promoter       lac promoter: promoter for the E. coli lac operon
  26107..26128   -  protein_bind   CAP binding site: CAP binding activates transcription in the presence of cAMP. E. coli catabolite activator protein
  26187..26205   +  misc_RNA       MS2 stem loop: stem loop that binds the bacteriophage MS2 coat protein
  26216..26252   +  misc_RNA       gRNA scaffold (fragment): guide RNA scaffold for the Streptococcus pyogenes CRISPR/Cas9 system
  26257..26275   +  misc_RNA       MS2 stem loop: stem loop that binds the bacteriophage MS2 coat protein
  26286..26305   +  misc_RNA       gRNA scaffold (fragment): guide RNA scaffold for the Streptococcus pyogenes CRISPR/Cas9 system
  26322..26392   +  ncRNA          tRNA: Accession: RF00005 - tRNA
  26431..26455   -  protein_bind   attB2: mutant version of attB; recombination site for the Gateway® BP reaction BP Clonase™
  26473..26508   -  misc_feature   MCS (fragment): pBluescript multiple cloning site
  26519..26771   +  terminator     NOS terminator: nopaline synthase terminator and poly(A) signal
>Addgene plasmid #223433 | pYPQAT61 | addgene full sequence | sequence record 454248 | Addgene NGS Result
CGTAATCATGTCATAGCTGTTTCCTGTGTGAAATTGTTATCCGCTCACAATTCCACACAACATACGAGCC
GGAAGCATAAAGTGTAAAGCCTGGGGTGCCTAATGAGTGAGCTAACTCACATTAATTGCGTTGCGCTCAC
TGCCCGCTTTCCAGTCGGGAAACCTGTCGTGCCAGCTGCATTAATGAATCGGCCAACGCGCGGGGAGAGG
CGGTTTGCGTATTGGCTAGAGCAGCTTGCCAACATGGTGGAGCACGACACTCTCGTCTACTCCAAGAATA
TCAAAGATACAGTCTCAGAAGACCAAAGGGCTATTGAGACTTTTCAACAAAGGGTAATATCGGGAAACCT
CCTCGGATTCCATTGCCCAGCTATCTGTCACTTCATCAAAAGGACAGTAGAAAAGGAAGGTGGCACCTAC
AAATGCCATCATTGCGATAAAGGAAAGGCTATCGTTCAAGATGCCTCTGCCGACAGTGGTCCCAAAGATG
GACCCCCACCCACGAGGAGCATCGTGGAAAAAGAAGACGTTCCAACCACGTCTTCAAAGCAAGTGGATTG
ATGTGAACATGGTGGAGCACGACACTCTCGTCTACTCCAAGAATATCAAAGATACAGTCTCAGAAGACCA
AAGGGCTATTGAGACTTTTCAACAAAGGGTAATATCGGGAAACCTCCTCGGATTCCATTGCCCAGCTATC
TGTCACTTCATCAAAAGGACAGTAGAAAAGGAAGGTGGCACCTACAAATGCCATCATTGCGATAAAGGAA
AGGCTATCGTTCAAGATGCCTCTGCCGACAGTGGTCCCAAAGATGGACCCCCACCCACGAGGAGCATCGT
GGAAAAAGAAGACGTTCCAACCACGTCTTCAAAGCAAGTGGATTGATGTGATATCTCCACTGACGTAAGG
GATGACGCACAATCCCACTATCCTTCGCAAGACCCTTCCTCTATATAAGGAAGTTCATTTCATTTGGAGA
GGACACGCTGAAATCACCAGTCTCTCTCTACAAATCTATCTCTCTCGAGCTTTCGCAGATCCGGGGGGCA
ATGAGATATGAAAAAGCCTGAACTCACCGCGACGTCTGTCGAGAAGTTTCTGATCGAAAAGTTCGACAGC
GTCTCCGACCTGATGCAGCTCTCGGAGGGCGAAGAATCTCGTGCTTTCAGCTTCGATGTAGGAGGGCGTG
GATATGTCCTGCGGGTAAATAGCTGCGCCGATGGTTTCTACAAAGATCGTTATGTTTATCGGCACTTTGC
ATCGGCCGCGCTCCCGATTCCGGAAGTGCTTGACATTGGGGAGTTTAGCGAGAGCCTGACCTATTGCATC
TCCCGCCGTTCACAGGGTGTCACGTTGCAAGACCTGCCTGAAACCGAACTGCCCGCTGTTCTACAACCGG
TCGCGGAGGCTATGGATGCGATCGCTGCGGCCGATCTTAGCCAGACGAGCGGGTTCGGCCCATTCGGACC
GCAAGGAATCGGTCAATACACTACATGGCGTGATTTCATATGCGCGATTGCTGATCCCCATGTGTATCAC
TGGCAAACTGTGATGGACGACACCGTCAGTGCGTCCGTCGCGCAGGCTCTCGATGAGCTGATGCTTTGGG
CCGAGGACTGCCCCGAAGTCCGGCACCTCGTGCACGCGGATTTCGGCTCCAACAATGTCCTGACGGACAA
TGGCCGCATAACAGCGGTCATTGACTGGAGCGAGGCGATGTTCGGGGATTCCCAATACGAGGTCGCCAAC
ATCTTCTTCTGGAGGCCGTGGTTGGCTTGTATGGAGCAGCAGACGCGCTACTTCGAGCGGAGGCATCCGG
AGCTTGCAGGATCGCCACGACTCCGGGCGTATATGCTCCGCATTGGTCTTGACCAACTCTATCAGAGCTT
GGTTGACGGCAATTTCGATGATGCAGCTTGGGCGCAGGGTCGATGCGACGCAATCGTCCGATCCGGAGCC
GGGACTGTCGGGCGTACACAAATCGCCCGCAGAAGCGCGGCCGTCTGGACCGATGGCTGTGTAGAAGTAC
TCGCCGATAGTGGAAACCGACGCCCCAGCACTCGTCCGAGGGCAAAGAAATAGAGTAGATGCCGACCGGG
ATCTGTCGATCGACAAGCTCGAGTTTCTCCATAATAATGTGTGAGTAGTTCCCAGATAAGGGAATTAGGG
TTCCTATAGGGTTTCGCTCATGTGTTGAGCATATAAGAAACCCTTAGTATGTATTTGTATTTGTAAAATA
CTTCTATCAATAAAATTTCTAATTCCTAAAACCAAAATCCAGTACTAAAATCCAGATCCCCCGAATTAAT
TCGGCGTTAATTCAGTACATTAAAAACGTCCGCAATGTGTTATTAAGTTGTCTAAGCGTCAATTTGTTTA
CACCACAATATATCCTGCCACCAGCCAGCCAACAGCTCCCCGACCGGCAGCTCGGCACAAAATCACCACT
CGATACAGGCAGCCCATCAGTCCGGGACGGCGTCAGCGGGAGAGCCGTTGTAAGGCGGCAGACTTTGCTC
ATGTTACCGATGCTATTCGGAAGAACGGCAACTAAGCTGCCGGGTTTGAAACACGGATGATCTCGCGGAG
GGTAGCATGTTGATTGTAACGATGACAGAGCGTTGCTGCCTGTGATCACCGCGGTTTCAAAATCGGCTCC
GTCGATACTATGTTATACGCCAACTTTGAAAACAACTTTGAAAAAGCTGTTTTCTGGTATTTAAGGTTTT
AGAATGCAAGGAACAGTGAATTGGAGTTCGTCTTGTTATAATTAGGGAAGGTGCGAACAAGTCCCTGATA
TGAGATCATGTTTGTCATCTGGAGCCATAGAACAGGGTTCATC
[978 nt withheld, positions 2844-3821]
TAAAAACTGGGGATAACGCCTTAAATGGCGAAGAAACGGTCTAAATAGGCTGATTCAAGGCATTTACGGG
AGAAAAAATCGGCTCAAACATGAAGAAATGAAATGACTGAGTCAGCCGAGAAGAATTTCCCCGCTTATTC
GCACCTTCCTTAGCTTCTTGGGGTATCTTTAAATACTGTAGAAAAGAGGAAGGAAATAATAAATGGCTAA
AATGAGAATATCACCGGAATTGAAAAAACTGATCGAAAAATACCGCTGCGTAAAAGATACGGAAGGAATG
TCTCCTGCTAAGGTATATAAGCTGGTGGGAGAAAATGAAAACCTATATTTAAAAATGACGGACAGCCGGT
ATAAAGGGACCACCTATGATGTGGAACGGGAAAAGGACATGATGCTATGGCTGGAAGGAAAGCTGCCTGT
TCCAAAGGTCCTGCACTTTGAACGGCATGATGGCTGGAGCAATCTGCTCATGAGTGAGGCCGATGGCGTC
CTTTGCTCGGAAGAGTATGAAGATGAACAAAGCCCTGAAAAGATTATCGAGCTGTATGCGGAGTGCATCA
GGCTCTTTCACTCCATCGACATATCGGATTGTCCCTATACGAATAGCTTAGACAGCCGCTTAGCCGAATT
GGATTACTTACTGAATAACGATCTGGCCGATGTGGATTGCGAAAACTGGGAAGAAGACACTCCATTTAAA
GATCCGCGCGAGCTGTATGATTTTTTAAAGACGGAAAAGCCCGAAGAGGAACTTGTCTTTTCCCACGGCG
ACCTGGGAGACAGCAACATCTTTGTGAAAGATGGCAAAGTAAGTGGCTTTATTGATCTTGGGAGAAGCGG
CAGGGCGGACAAGTGGTATGACATTGCCTTCTGCGTCCGGTCGATCAGGGAGGATATCGGGGAAGAACAG
TATGTCGAGCTATTTTTTGACTTACTGGGGATCAAGCCTGATTGGGAGAAAATAAAATATTATATTTTAC
TGGATGAATTGTTTTAGTACCTAGAATGCATGACCAAAATCCCTTAACGTGAGTTTTCGTTCCACTGAGC
GTCAGACCCCGTAGAAAAGATCAAAGGATCTTCTTGAGATCCTTTTTTTCTGCGCGTAATCTGCTGCTTG
CAAACAAAAAAACCACCGCTACCAGCGGTGGTTTGTTTGCCGGATCAAGAGCTACCAACTCTTTTTCCGA
AGGTAACTGGCTTCAGCAGAGCGCAGATACCAAATACTGTCCTTCTAGTGTAGCCGTAGTTAGGCCACCA
CTTCAAGAACTCTGTAGCACCGCCTACATACCTCGCTCTGCTAATCCTGTTACCAGTGGCTGCTGCCAGT
GGCGATAAGTCGTGTCTTACCGGGTTGGACTCAAGACGATAGTTACCGGATAAGGCGCAGCGGTCGGGCT
GAACGGGGGGTTCGTGCACACAGCCCAGCTTGGAGCGAACGACCTACACCGAACTGAGATACCTACAGCG
TGAGCTATGAGAAAGCGCCACGCTTCCCGAAGGGAGAAAGGCGGACAGGTATCCGGTAAGCGGCAGGGTC
GGAACAGGAGAGCGCACGAGGGAGCTTCCAGGGGGAAACGCCTGGTATCTTTATAGTCCTGTCGGGTTTC
GCCACCTCTGACTTGAGCGTCGATTTTTGTGATGCTCGTCAGGGGGGCGGAGCCTATGGAAAAACGCCAG
CAACGCGGCCTTTTTACGGTTCCTGGCCTTTTGCTGGCCTTTTGCTCACATGTTCTTTCCTGCGTTATCC
CCTGATTCTGTGGATAACCGTATTACCGCCTTTGAGTGAGCTGATACCGCTCGCCGCAGCCGAACGACCG
AGCGCAGCGAGTCAGTGAGCGAGGAAGCGGAAGAGCGCCTGATGCGGTATTTTCTCCTTACGCATCTGTG
CGGTATTTCACACCGCATATGGTGCACTCTCAGTACAATCTGCTCTGATGCCGCATAGTTAAGCCAGTAT
ACACTCCGCTATCGCTACGTGACTGGGTCATGGCTGCGCCCCGACACCCGCCAACACCCGCTGACGCGCC
CTGACGGGCTTGTCTGCTCCCGGCATCCGCTTACAGACAAGCTGTGACCGTCTCCGGGAGCTGCATGTGT
CAGAGGTTTTCACCGTCATCACCGAAACGCGCGAGGCAGGGTGCCTTGATGTGGGCGCCGGCGGTCGAGT
GGCGACGGCGCGGCTTGTCCGCGCCCTGGTAGATTGCCTGGCCGTAGGCCAGCCATTTTTGAGCGGCCAG
CGGCCGCGATAGGCCGACGCGAAGCGGCGGGGCGTAGGGAGCGCAGCGACCGAAGGGTAGGCGCTTTTTG
CAGCTCTTCGGCTGTGCGCTGGCCAGACAGTTATGCACAGGCCAGGCGGGTTTTAAGAGTTTTAATAAGT
TTTAAAGAGTTTTAGGCGGAAAAATCGCCTTTTTTCTCTTTTATATCAGTCACTTACATGTGTGACCGGT
TCCCAATGTACGGCTTTGGGTTCCCAATGTACGGGTTCCGGTTCCCAATGTACGGCTTTGGGTTCCCAAT
GTACGTGCTATCCACAGGAAACAGACCTTTTCGACCTTTTTCCCCTGCTAGGGCAATTTGCCCTAGCATC
TGCTCCGTACATTAGGAACCGGCGGATGCTTCGCCCTCGATCAGGTTGCGGTAGCGCATGACTAGGATCG
GGCCAGCCTGCCCCGCCTCCTCCTTCAAATCGTACTCCGGCAGGTCATTTGACCCGATCAGCTTGCGCAC
GGTGAAACAGAACTTCTTGAACTCTCCGGCGCTGCCACTGCGTTCGTAGATCGTCTTGAACAACCATCTG
GCTTCTGCCTTGCCTGCGGCGCGGCGTGCCAGGCGGTAGAGAAAACGGCCGATGCCGGGATCGATCAAAA
AGTAATCGGGGTGAACCGTCAGCACGTCCGGGTTCTTGCCTTCTGTGATCTCGCGGTACATCCAATCAGC
TAGCTCGATCTCGATGTACTCCGGCCGCCCGGTTTCGCTCTTTACGATCTTGTAGCGGCTAATCAAGGCT
TCACCCTCGGATACCGTCACCAGGCGGCCGTTCTTGGCCTTCTTCGTACGCTGCATGGCAACGTGCGTGG
TGTTTAACCGAATGCAGGTTTCTACCAGGTCGTCTTTCTGCTTTCCGCCATCGGCTCGCCGGCAGAACTT
GAGTACGTCCGCAACGTGTGGACGGAACACGCGGCCGGGCTTGTCTCCCTTCCCTTCCCGGTATCGGTTC
ATGGATTCGGTTAGATGGGAAACCGCCATCAGTACCAGGTCGTAATCCCACACACTGGCCATGCCGGCCG
GCCCTGCGGAAACCTCTACGTGCCCGTCTGGAAGCTCGTAGCGGATCACCTCGCCAGCTCGTCGGTCACG
CTTCGACAGACGGAAAACGGCCACGTCCATGATGCTGCGACTATCGCGGGTGCCCACGTCATAGAGCATC
GGAACGAAAAAATCTGGTTGCTCGTCGCCCTTGGGCGGCTTCCTAATCGACGGCGCACCGGCTGCCGGCG
GTTGCCGGGATTCTTTGCGGATTCGATCAGCGGCCGCTTGCCACGATTCACCGGGGCGTGCTTCTGCCTC
GATGCGTTGCCGCTGGGCGGCCTGCGCGGCCTTCAACTTCTCCACCAGGTCATCACCCAGCGCCGCGCCG
ATTTGTACCGGGCCGGATGGTTTGCGACCGCTCACGCCGATTCCTCGGGCTTGGGGGTTCCAGTGCCATT
GCAGGGCCGGCAGGCAACCCAGCCGCTTACGCCTGGCCAACCGCCCGTTCCTCCACACATGGGGCATTCC
ACGGCGTCGGTGCCTGGTTGTTCTTGATTTTCCATGCCGCCTCCTTTAGCCGCTAAAATTCATCTACTCA
TTTATTCATTTGCTCATTTACTCTGGTAGCTGCGCGATGTATTCAGATAGCAGCTCGGTAATGGTCTTGC
CTTGGCGTACCGCGTACATCTTCAGCTTGGTGTGATCCTCCGCCGGCAACTGAAAGTTGACCCGCTTCAT
GGCTGGCGTGTCTGCCAGGCTGGCCAACGTTGCAGCCTTGCTGCTGCGTGCGCTCGGACGGCCGGCACTT
AGCGTGTTTGTGCTTTTGCTCATTTTCTCTTTACCTCATTAACTCAAATGAGTTTTGATTTAATTTCAGC
GGCCAGCGCCTGGACCTCGCGGGCAGCGTCGCCCTCGGGTTCTGATTCAAGAACGGTTGTGCCGGCGGCG
GCAGTGCCTGGGTAGCTCACGCGCTGCGTGATACGGGACTCAAGAATGGGCAGCTCGTACCCGGCCAGCG
CCTCGGCAACCTCACCGCCGATGCGCGTGCCTTTGATCGCCCGCGACACGACAAAGGCCGCTTGTAGCCT
TCCATCCGTGACCTCAATGCGCTGCTTAACCAGCTCCACCAGGTCGGCGGTGGCCCATATGTCGTAAGGG
CTTGGCTGCACCGGAATCAGCACGAAGTCGGCTGCCTTGATCGCGGACACAGCCAAGTCCGCCGCCTGGG
GCGCTCCGTCGATCACTACGAAGTCGCGCCGGCCGATGGCCTTCACGTCGCGGTCAATCGTCGGGCGGTC
GATGCCGACAACGGTTAGCGGTTGATCTTCCCGCACGGCCGCCCAATCGCGGGCACTGCCCTGGGGATCG
GAATCGACTAACAGAACATCGGCCCCGGCGAGTTGCAGGGCGCGGGCTAGATGGGTTGCGATGGTCGTCT
TGCCTGACCCGCCTTTCTGGTTAAGTACAGCGATAACCTTCATGCGTTCCCCTTGCGTATTTGTTTATTT
ACTCATCGCATCATATACGCAGCGACCGCATGACGCAAGCTGTTTTACTCAAATACACATCACCTTTTTA
GACGGCGGCGCTCGGTTTCTTCAGCGGCCAAGCTGGCCGGCCAGGCCGCCAGCTTGGCATCAGACAAACC
GGCCAGGATTTCATGCAGCCGCACGGTTGAGACGTGCGCGGGCGGCTCGAACACGTACCCGGCCGCGATC
ATCTCCGCCTCGATCTCTTCGGTAATGAAAAACGGTTCGTCCTGGCCGTCCTGGTGCGGTTTCATGCTTG
TTCCTCTTGGCGTTCATTCTCGGCGGCCGCCAGGGCGTCGGCCTCGGTCAATGCGTCCTAGGCACCGCGC
CGCCTGGCCTCGGTGGGCGTCACTTCCTCGCTGCGCTCAAGTGCGCGGTACAGGGTCGAGCGATGCACGC
CAAGCAGTGCAGCCGCCTCTTTCACGGTGCGGCCTTCCTGGTCGATCAGCTCGCGGGCGTGCGCGATCTG
TGCCGGGGTGAGGGTAGGGCGGGGGCCAAACTTCACGCCTCGGGCCTTGGCGGCCTCGCGCCCGCTCCGG
GTGCGGTCGATGATTAGGGAACGCTCGAACTCGGCAATGCCGGCGAACACGGTCAACACCATGCGGCCGG
CCGGCGTGGTGGTGTCGGCCCACGGCTCTGCCAGGCTACGCAGGCCCGCGCCGGCCTCCTGGATGCGCTC
GGCAATGTCCAGTAGGTCGCGGGTGCTGCGGGCCAGGCGGTCTAGCCTGGTCACTGTCACAACGTCGCCA
GGGCGTAGGTGGTCAAGCATCCTGGCCAGCTCCGGGCGGTCGCGCCTGGTGCCGGTGATCTTCTCGGAAA
ACAGCTTGGTGCAGCCGGCCGCGTGCAGTTCGGCCCGTTGGTTGGTCAAGTCCTGGTCGTCGGTGCTGAC
GCGGGCATAGCCCAGCAGGCCAGCGGCGGCGCTCTTGTTCATGGCGTAATGTCTCCGGTTCTAGTCGCAA
GTATTCTACTTTATGCGACTAAAACACGCGACAAGAAAACGCCAGGAAAAGGGCAGGGCGGCAGCCTGTC
GCGTAACTTAGGACTTGTGCGACATGTCGTTTTCAGAAGACGGCTGCACTGAACGTCAGAAGCCGACTGC
ACTATAGCAGCGGAGGGGTTGGATCAAAGTACTTTGATCCCGAGGGGAACCCTGTGGTTGGCATGCACAT
ACAAATGGACGAACGGATAAACCTTTTCACGCCCTTTTAAATATCCGATTATTCTAATAAACGCTCTTTT
CTCTTAGGTTTACCCGCCAATATATCCTGTCAAACACTGATAGTTTAAACTGAAGGCGGGAAACGACAAT
CTGATCCAAGCTCAAGCTGCTCTAGCATTCGCCATTCAGGCTGCGCAACTGTTGGGAAGGGCGATCGGTG
CGGGCCTCTTCGCTATTACGCCAGCTGGCGAAAGGGGGATGTGCTGCAAGGCGATTAAGTTGGGTAACGC
CAGGGTTTTCCCAGTCACGACGTTGTAAAACGACGGCCAGTGCCAAGCTTGCATGCCTGCAGTGCAGCGT
GACCCGGTCGTGCCCCTCTCTAGAGATAATGAGCATTGCATGTCTAAGTTATAAAAAATTACCACATATT
TTTTTTGTCACACTTGTTTGAAGTGCAGTTTATCTATCTTTATACATATATTTAAACTTTACTCTACGAA
TAATATAATCTATAGTACTACAATAATATCAGTGTTTTAGAGAATCATATAAATGAACAGTTAGACATGG
TCTAAAGGACAATTGAGTATTTTGACAACAGGACTCTACAGTTTTATCTTTTTAGTGTGCATGTGTTCTC
CTTTTTTTTTGCAAATAGCTTCACCTATATAATACTTCATCCATTTTATTAGTACATCCATTTAGGGTTT
AGGGTTAATGGTTTTTATAGACTAATTTTTTTAGTACATCTATTTTATTCTATTTTAGCCTCTAAATTAA
GAAAACTAAAACTCTATTTTAGTTTTTTTATTTAATAATTTAGATATAAAATAGAATAAAATAAAGTGAC
TAAAAATTAAACAAATACCCTTTAAGAAATTAAAAAAACTAAGGAAACATTTTTCTTGTTTCGAGTAGAT
AATGCCAGCCTGTTAAACGCCGTCGACGAGTCTAACGGACACCAACCAGCGAACCAGCAGCGTCGCGTCG
GGCCAAGCGAAGCAGACGGCACGGCATCTCTGTCGCTGCCTCTGGACCCCTCTCGAGAGTTCCGCTCCAC
CGTTGGACTTGCTCCGCTGTCGGCATCCAGAAATTGCGTGGCGGAGCGGCAGACGTGAGCCGGCACGGCA
GGCGGCCTCCTCCTCCTCTCACGGCACCGGCAGCTACGGGGGATTCCTTTCCCACCGCTCCTTCGCTTTC
CCTTCCTCGCCCGCCGTAATAAATAGACACCCCCTCCACACCCTCTTTCCCCAACCTCGTGTTGTTCGGA
GCGCACACACACACAACCAGATCTCCCCCAAATCCACCCGTCGGCACCTCCGCTTCAAGGTACGCCGCTC
GTCCTCCCCCCCCCCCCCCTCTCTACCTTCTCTAGATCGGCGTTCCGGTCCATGGTTAGGGCCCGGTAGT
TCTACTTCTGTTCATGTTTGTGTTAGATCCGTGTTTGTGTTAGATCCGTGCTGCTAGCGTTCGTACACGG
ATGCGACCTGTACGTCAGACACGTTCTGATTGCTAACTTGCCAGTGTTTCTCTTTGGGGAATCCTGGGAT
GGCTCTAGCCGTTCCGCAGACGGGATCGATTTCATGATTTTTTTTGTTTCGTTGCATAGGGTTTGGTTTG
CCCTTTTCCTTTATTTCAATATATGCCGTGCACTTGTTTGTCGGGTCATCTTTTCATGCTTTTTTTTGTC
TTGGTTGTGATGATGTGGTCTGGTTGGGCGGTCGTTCTAGATCGGAGTAGAATTAATTCTGTTTCAAACT
ACCTGGTGGATTTATTAATTTTGGATCTGTATGTGTGTGCCATACATATTCATAGTTACGAATTGAAGAT
GATGGATGGAAATATCGATCTAGGATAGGTATACATGTTGATGCGGGTTTTACTGATGCATATACAGAGA
TGCTTTTTGTTCGCTTGGTTGTGATGATGTGGTGTGGTTGGGCGGTCGTTCATTCGTTCTAGATCGGAGT
AGAATACTGTTTCAAACTACCTGGTGTATTTATTAATTTTGGAACTGTATGTGTGTGTCATACATCTTCA
TAGTTACGAGTTTAAGATGGATGGAAATATCGATCTAGGATAGGTATACATGTTGATGTGGGTTTTACTG
ATGCATATACATGATGGCATATGCAGCATCTATTCATATGCTCTAACCTTGAGTACCTATCTATTATAAT
AAACAAGTATGTTTTATAATTATTTTGATCTTGATATACTTGGATGATGGCATATGCAGCAGCTATATGT
GGATTTTTTTAGCCCTGCCTTCATACGCTATTTATTTGCTTGGTACTGTTTCTTTTGTCGATGCTCACCC
TGTTGTTTGGTGTTACTTCTGCAGGTCGACTCTAGAGGATCCCCTCGAGGCGCGCCAAGCTATCAAACAA
GTTTGTACAAAAAAGCAGGCTCCGAATTCGCCCTTCACCATGGATTACAAGGACCACGACGGGGATTACA
AGGACCACGACATTGATTACAAGGATGATGATGACAAGATGGCTCCGAAGAAGAAGAGGAAGGTTGGCAT
CCACGGGGTGCCAGCTGCTGACAAGAAGTACTCGATCGGCCTCGCTATTGGGACTAACTCTGTTGGCTGG
GCCGTGATCACCGACGAGTACAAGGTGCCCTCAAAGAAGTTCAAGGTCCTGGGCAACACCGATCGGCATT
CCATCAAGAAGAATCTCATTGGCGCTCTCCTGTTCGACAGCGGCGAGACGGCTGAGGCTACGCGGCTCAA
GCGCACCGCCCGCAGGCGGTACACGCGCAGGAAGAATCGCATCTGCTACCTGCAGGAGATTTTCTCCAAC
GAGATGGCGAAGGTTGACGATTCTTTCTTCCACAGGCTGGAGGAGTCATTCCTCGTGGAGGAGGATAAGA
AGCACGAGCGGCATCCAATCTTCGGCAACATTGTCGACGAGGTTGCCTACCACGAGAAGTACCCTACGAT
CTACCATCTGCGGAAGAAGCTCGTGGACTCCACAGATAAGGCGGACCTCCGCCTGATCTACCTCGCTCTG
GCCCACATGATTAAGTTCAGGGGCCATTTCCTGATCGAGGGGGATCTCAACCCGGACAATAGCGATGTTG
ACAAGCTGTTCATCCAGCTCGTGCAGACGTACAACCAGCTCTTCGAGGAGAACCCCATTAATGCGTCAGG
CGTCGACGCGAAGGCTATCCTGTCCGCTAGGCTCTCGAAGTCTCGGCGCCTCGAGAACCTGATCGCCCAG
CTGCCGGGCGAGAAGAAGAACGGCCTGTTCGGGAATCTCATTGCGCTCAGCCTGGGGCTCACGCCCAACT
TCAAGTCGAATTTCGATCTCGCTGAGGACGCCAAGCTGCAGCTCTCCAAGGACACATACGACGATGACCT
GGATAACCTCCTGGCCCAGATCGGCGATCAGTACGCGGACCTGTTCCTCGCTGCCAAGAATCTGTCGGAC
GCCATCCTCCTGTCTGATATTCTCAGGGTGAACACCGAGATTACGAAGGCTCCGCTCTCAGCCTCCATGA
TCAAGCGCTACGACGAGCACCATCAGGATCTGACCCTCCTGAAGGCGCTGGTCAGGCAGCAGCTCCCCGA
GAAGTACAAGGAGATCTTCTTCGATCAGTCGAAGAACGGCTACGCTGGGTACATTGACGGCGGGGCCTCT
CAGGAGGAGTTCTACAAGTTCATCAAGCCGATTCTGGAGAAGATGGACGGCACGGAGGAGCTGCTGGTGA
AGCTCAATCGCGAGGACCTCCTGAGGAAGCAGCGGACATTCGATAACGGCAGCATCCCACACCAGATTCA
TCTCGGGGAGCTGCACGCTATCCTGAGGAGGCAGGAGGACTTCTACCCTTTCCTCAAGGATAACCGCGAG
AAGATCGAGAAGATTCTGACTTTCAGGATCCCGTACTACGTCGGCCCACTCGCTAGGGGCAACTCCCGCT
TCGCTTGGATGACCCGCAAGTCAGAGGAGACGATCACGCCGTGGAACTTCGAGGAGGTGGTCGACAAGGG
CGCTAGCGCTCAGTCGTTCATCGAGAGGATGACGAATTTCGACAAGAACCTGCCAAATGAGAAGGTGCTC
CCTAAGCACTCGCTCCTGTACGAGTACTTCACAGTCTACAACGAGCTGACTAAGGTGAAGTATGTGACCG
AGGGCATGAGGAAGCCGGCTTTCCTGTCTGGGGAGCAGAAGAAGGCCATCGTGGACCTCCTGTTCAAGAC
CAACCGGAAGGTCACGGTTAAGCAGCTCAAGGAGGACTACTTCAAGAAGATTGAGTGCTTCGATTCGGTC
GAGATCTCTGGCGTTGAGGACCGCTTCAACGCCTCCCTGGGGACCTACCACGATCTCCTGAAGATCATTA
AGGATAAGGACTTCCTGGACAACGAGGAGAATGAGGATATCCTCGAGGACATTGTGCTGACACTCACTCT
GTTCGAGGACCGGGAGATGATCGAGGAGCGCCTGAAGACTTACGCCCATCTCTTCGATGACAAGGTCATG
AAGCAGCTCAAGAGGAGGAGGTACACCGGCTGGGGGAGGCTGAGCAGGAAGCTCATCAACGGCATTCGGG
ACAAGCAGTCCGGGAAGACGATCCTCGACTTCCTGAAGAGCGATGGCTTCGCGAACCGCAATTTCATGCA
GCTGATTCACGATGACAGCCTCACATTCAAGGAGGATATCCAGAAGGCTCAGGTGAGCGGCCAGGGGGAC
TCGCTGCACGAGCATATCGCGAACCTCGCTGGCTCGCCAGCTATCAAGAAGGGGATTCTGCAGACCGTGA
AGGTTGTGGACGAGCTGGTGAAGGTCATGGGCAGGCACAAGCCTGAGAACATCGTCATTGAGATGGCCCG
GGAGAATCAGACCACGCAGAAGGGCCAGAAGAACTCACGCGAGAGGATGAAGAGGATCGAGGAGGGCATT
AAGGAGCTGGGGTCCCAGATCCTCAAGGAGCACCCGGTGGAGAACACGCAGCTGCAGAATGAGAAGCTCT
ACCTGTACTACCTCCAGAATGGCCGCGATATGTATGTGGACCAGGAGCTGGATATTAACAGGCTCAGCGA
TTACGACGTCGATGCTATCGTTCCACAGTCATTCCTGAAGGATGACTCCATTGACAACAAGGTCCTCACC
AGGTCGGACAAGAACCGGGGCAAGTCTGATAATGTTCCTTCAGAGGAGGTCGTTAAGAAGATGAAGAACT
ACTGGCGCCAGCTCCTGAATGCCAAGCTGATCACGCAGCGGAAGTTCGATAACCTCACAAAGGCTGAGAG
GGGCGGGCTCTCTGAGCTGGACAAGGCGGGCTTCATCAAGAGGCAGCTGGTCGAGACACGGCAGATCACT
AAGCACGTTGCGCAGATTCTCGACTCACGGATGAACACTAAGTACGATGAGAATGACAAGCTGATCCGCG
AGGTGAAGGTCATCACCCTGAAGTCAAAGCTCGTCTCCGACTTCAGGAAGGATTTCCAGTTCTACAAGGT
TCGGGAGATCAACAATTACCACCATGCCCATGACGCGTACCTGAACGCGGTGGTCGGCACAGCTCTGATC
AAGAAGTACCCAAAGCTCGAGAGCGAGTTCGTGTACGGGGACTACAAGGTTTACGATGTGAGGAAGATGA
TCGCCAAGTCGGAGCAGGAGATTGGCAAGGCTACCGCCAAGTACTTCTTCTACTCTAACATTATGAATTT
CTTCAAGACAGAGATCACTCTGGCCAATGGCGAGATCCGGAAGCGCCCCCTCATCGAGACGAACGGCGAG
ACGGGGGAGATCGTGTGGGACAAGGGCAGGGATTTCGCGACCGTCAGGAAGGTTCTCTCCATGCCACAAG
TGAATATCGTCAAGAAGACAGAGGTCCAGACTGGCGGGTTCTCTAAGGAGTCAATTCTGCCTAAGCGGAA
CAGCGACAAGCTCATCGCCCGCAAGAAGGACTGGGATCCGAAGAAGTACGGCGGGTTCGACAGCCCCACT
GTGGCCTACTCGGTCCTGGTTGTGGCGAAGGTTGAGAAGGGCAAGTCCAAGAAGCTCAAGAGCGTGAAGG
AGCTGCTGGGGATCACGATTATGGAGCGCTCCAGCTTCGAGAAGAACCCGATCGATTTCCTGGAGGCGAA
GGGCTACAAGGAGGTGAAGAAGGACCTGATCATTAAGCTCCCCAAGTACTCACTCTTCGAGCTGGAGAAC
GGCAGGAAGCGGATGCTGGCTTCCGCTGGCGAGCTGCAGAAGGGGAACGAGCTGGCTCTGCCGTCCAAGT
ATGTGAACTTCCTCTACCTGGCCTCCCACTACGAGAAGCTCAAGGGCAGCCCCGAGGACAACGAGCAGAA
GCAGCTGTTCGTCGAGCAGCACAAGCATTACCTCGACGAGATCATTGAGCAGATTTCCGAGTTCTCCAAG
CGCGTGATCCTGGCCGACGCGAATCTGGATAAGGTCCTCTCCGCGTACAACAAGCACCGCGACAAGCCAA
TCAGGGAGCAGGCTGAGAATATCATTCATCTCTTCACCCTGACGAACCTCGGCGCCCCTGCTGCTTTCAA
GTACTTCGACACAACTATCGATCGCAAGAGGTACACAAGCACTAAGGAGGTCCTGGACGCGACCCTCATC
CACCAGTCGATTACCGGCCTCTACGAGACGCGCATCGACCTGTCTCAGCTCGGGGGCGACAAGCGGCCAG
CGGCGACGAAGAAGGCGGGGCAGGCGAAGAAGAAGAAGAAGGGAGACGGCTCTGGATCGGGGTCGGGTTC
TGGCTCAGTCGACGATGCTCTTGACGATTTTGACCTCGATATGCTCGACGCTCTTGATGATTTTGATCTC
GACATGCTCGATGCACTTGATGACTTTGACCTTGACATGCTCGACGCACTCGATGACTTCGACCTCGACA
TGCTTGAGGGCAGAGGAAGTCTTCTAACATGCGGTGACGTGGAGGAGAATCCCGGCCCTATGGCGTCAAA
TTTCACGCAGTTTGTTTTGGTTGATAACGGCGGGACTGGCGACGTTACAGTAGCTCCATCAAATTTTGCG
AACGGAGTCGCTGAGTGGATTAGCTCAAATTCAAGGTCCCAGGCCTACAAGGTTACCTGTTCTGTTAGGC
AGAGTTCTGCGCAAAAAAGAAAATATACCATCAAGGTTGAAGTCCCTAAAGTTGCAACACAAACAGTCGG
TGGTGTTGAGCTCCCTGTGGCAGCCTGGAGATCTTACTTAAACATGGAGCTAACAATTCCAATATTCGCT
ACAAACTCTGATTGTGAACTGATTGTTAAGGCGATGCAAGGCCTCTTGAAAGATGGAAACCCTATACCGT
CCGCTATCGCAGCTAACAGCGGTATCTATCCTAAGAAGAAGAGGAAGGTTGGCTCTGGATCGGGGTCGGG
TTCTGGCTCAGGATCCGGTACCTATCCCTATGACGTGCCCGATTATGCCAGCCTGGGCAGCGGCTCCCCC
AAGAAAAAACGCAAGGTGGAAGATCCTAAGAAAAAGCGGAAAGTGGACGGCATTGGTAGTGGGAGCAACG
GCAGCAGCGGATCCAACGGTCCGACTGACGCCGCGGAAGAAGAACTTTTGAGCAAGAATTATCATCTTGA
GAACGAAGTGGCTCGTCTTAAGAAAGGTTCTGGCAGTGGAGAAGAACTGCTTTCAAAGAATTACCACCTG
GAAAATGAGGTAGCTAGACTGAAAAAGGGGAGCGGAAGTGGGGAGGAGTTGCTGAGCAAAAATTATCATT
TGGAGAACGAAGTAGCACGACTAAAGAAAGGGTCCGGATCGGGTGAGGAGTTACTCTCGAAAAATTATCA
TCTCGAAAACGAAGTGGCTCGGCTAAAAAAGGGCAGTGGTTCTGGAGAAGAGCTATTATCTAAAAACTAC
CACCTCGAAAATGAGGTGGCACGCTTAAAAAAGGGAAGTGGCAGTGGTGAAGAGCTACTATCCAAGAATT
ATCATCTTGAGAACGAGGTAGCGCGTTTGAAGAAGGGTTCCGGCTCAGGAGAGGAACTGCTCTCGAAGAA
CTATCATCTTGAAAATGAGGTCGCTCGATTAAAAAAGGGATCGGGCAGTGGTGAGGAACTACTTTCAAAG
AATTACCACCTCGAAAACGAAGTAGCTCGATTAAAGAAAGGTTCAGGGTCGGGTGAAGAATTACTGAGTA
AAAATTATCATCTGGAAAATGAGGTAGCGAGACTAAAAAAGGGGAGTGGTTCTGGCGAGGAATTGCTATC
GAAAAATTATCATCTTGAGAACGAAGTTGCTAGGCTCAAAAAGGGCTCAGGCTCAGGCACCGCGGTAAAC
ATAGGTGGTGGAACCGGTCCGATGGATCTACAGCGGCCGCAAGGTGGAGGTGGACCCAAGAAGAAGCGCA
AGGTGTGAACTAGTTAAAGAGCTTTCGTTCGTATCATCGGTTTCGACAACGTTCGTCAAGTTCAATGCAT
CAGTTTCATTGCGCACACACCAGAATCCTACTGAGTTTGAGTATTATGGCATTGGGAAAACTGTTTTTCT
TGTACCATTTGTTGTGCTTGTAATTTACTGTGTTTTTTATTCGGTTTTCGCTATCGAACTGTGAAATGGA
AATGGATGGAGAAGAGTTAATGAATGATATGGTCCTTTTGTTCATTCTCAAATTAATATTATTTGTTTTT
TCTCTTATTTGTTGTGTGTTGAATTTGAAATTATAAGAGATATGCAAACATTTTGTTTTGAGTAAAAATG
TGTCAAATCGTGGCCTCTAATGACCGAAGTTAATATGAGGAGTAAAACACTTGTAGTTGTACCATTATGC
TTATTCACTAGGCAACAAATATATTTTCAGACCTAGAAAAGCTGCAAATGTTACTGAATACAAGTATGTC
CTCTTGTGTTTTAGACATTTATGAACTTTCCTTTATGTAATTTTCCAGAATCCTTGTCAGATTCTAATCA
TTGCTTTATAATTATAGTTATACTCATGGATTTGTAGTTGAGTATGAAAATATTTTTTAATGCATTTTAT
GACTTGCCCGTACGCTGCAGTGCAGCGTGACCCGGTCGTGCCCCTCTCTAGAGATAATGAGCATTGCATG
TCTAAGTTATAAAAAATTACCACATATTTTTTTTGTCACACTTGTTTGAAGTGCAGTTTATCTATCTTTA
TACATATATTTAAACTTTACTCTACGAATAATATAATCTATAGTACTACAATAATATCAGTGTTTTAGAG
AATCATATAAATGAACAGTTAGACATGGTCTAAAGGACAATTGAGTATTTTGACAACAGGACTCTACAGT
TTTATCTTTTTAGTGTGCATGTGTTCTCCTTTTTTTTTGCAAATAGCTTCACCTATATAATACTTCATCC
ATTTTATTAGTACATCCATTTAGGGTTTAGGGTTAATGGTTTTTATAGACTAATTTTTTTAGTACATCTA
TTTTATTCTATTTTAGCCTCTAAATTAAGAAAACTAAAACTCTATTTTAGTTTTTTTATTTAATAATTTA
GATATAAAATAGAATAAAATAAAGTGACTAAAAATTAAACAAATACCCTTTAAGAAATTAAAAAAACTAA
GGAAACATTTTTCTTGTTTCGAGTAGATAATGCCAGCCTGTTAAACGCCGTCGACGAGTCTAACGGACAC
CAACCAGCGAACCAGCAGCGTCGCGTCGGGCCAAGCGAAGCAGACGGCACGGCATCTCTGTCGCTGCCTC
TGGACCCCTCTCGAGAGTTCCGCTCCACCGTTGGACTTGCTCCGCTGTCGGCATCCAGAAATTGCGTGGC
GGAGCGGCAGACGTGAGCCGGCACGGCAGGCGGCCTCCTCCTCCTCTCACGGCACCGGCAGCTACGGGGG
ATTCCTTTCCCACCGCTCCTTCGCTTTCCCTTCCTCGCCCGCCGTAATAAATAGACACCCCCTCCACACC
CTCTTTCCCCAACCTCGTGTTGTTCGGAGCGCACACACACACAACCAGATCTCCCCCAAATCCMCCCGTC
GGCACCTCCGCTTCAAGGTACGCCGCTCGTCCTCCCCCCCCCCCCCCTCTCTACCTTCTCTAGATCGGCG
TTCCGGTCCATGGTTAGGGCCCGGTAGTTCTACTTCTGTTCATGTTTGTGTTAGATCCGTGTTTGTGTTA
GATCCGTGCTGCTAGCGTTCGTACACGGATGCGACCTGTACGTCAGACACGTTCTGATTGCTAACTTGCC
AGTGTTTCTCTTTGGGGAATCCTGGGATGGCTCTAGCCGTTCCGCAGACGGGATCGATTTCATGATTTTT
TTTGTTTCGTTGCATAGGGTTTGGTTTGCCCTTTTCCTTTATTTCAATATATGCCGTGCACTTGTTTGTC
GGGTCATCTTTTCATGCTTTTTTTTGTCTTGGTTGTGATGATGTGGTCTGGTTGGGCGGTCGTTCTAGAT
CGGAGTAGAATTAATTCTGTTTCAAACTACCTGGTGGATTTATTAATTTTGGATCTGTATGTGTGTGCCA
TACATATTCATAGTTACGAATTGAAGATGATGGATGGAAATATCGATCTAGGATAGGTATACATGTTGAT
GCGGGTTTTACTGATGCATATACAGAGATGCTTTTTGTTCGCTTGGTTGTGATGATGTGGTGTGGTTGGG
CGGTCGTTCATTCGTTCTAGATCGGAGTAGAATACTGTTTCAAACTACCTGGTGTATTTATTAATTTTGG
AACTGTATGTGTGTGTCATACATCTTCATAGTTACGAGTTTAAGATGGATGGAAATATCGATCTAGGATA
GGTATACATGTTGATGTGGGTTTTACTGATGCATATACATGATGGCATATGCAGCATCTATTCATATGCT
CTAACCTTGAGTACCTATCTATTATAATAAACAAGTATGTTTTATAATTATTTTGATCTTGATATACTTG
GATGATGGCATATGCAGCAGCTATATGTGGATTTTTTTAGCCCTGCCTTCATACGCTATTTATTTGCTTG
GTACTGTTTCTTTTGTCGATGCTCACCCTGTTGTTTGGTGTTACTTCTGCAGGGCGCCATGGGGCCGGAC
ATAGTCATGACACAAAGTCCGAGTTCGCTTTCTGCGAGTGTTGGGGATAGAGTTACGATAACCTGCAGAT
CTAGTACGGGGGCCGTCACCACGTCGAATTACGCGTCATGGGTCCAAGAAAAGCCAGGCAAACTGTTTAA
GGGTCTTATAGGTGGCACGAACAACCGGGCTCCCGGAGTCCCTTCCAGGTTTAGTGGATCACTTATTGGT
GACAAGGCAACGCTGACGATATCTTCCCTCCAGCCAGAAGATTTCGCGACCTACTTTTGTGCACTTTGGT
ATTCTAACCACTGGGTCTTTGGCCAAGGGACGAAGGTCGAGCTCAAACGGGGTGGCGGTGGGAGCGGCGG
GGGAGGATCAGGGGGCGGAGGTTCGAGTGGCGGGGGGAGCGAAGTCAAACTCCTCGAGTCCGGTGGAGGA
TTGGTGCAACCAGGTGGTTCATTGAAGCTCTCGTGTGCAGTTTCTGGTTTCTCTTTGACAGACTACGGTG
TCAATTGGGTCCGGCAGGCACCGGGGCGCGGTCTTGAGTGGATCGGCGTTATCTGGGGCGACGGAATAAC
AGATTATAACTCTGCTTTGAAGGACAGATTCATCATTAGCAAGGACAACGGGAAGAACACGGTGTACCTC
CAGATGAGCAAAGTGCGCAGTGATGATACTGCCCTGTATTACTGCGTCACAGGTTTGTTTGATTACTGGG
GTCAAGGCACTCTTGTGACAGTCTCTTCGTATCCTTATGACGTGCCCGACTACGCTGGCGGAGGGGGCGG
CAGCGGAGGCGGTGGATCCGGAGGCGGTGGCTCAGGGGGCGGCGGGTCGCTTGATCCTGGTGGCGGAGGT
TCTGGGAGCAAAGGAGAGGAGCTCTTTACAGGTGTCGTCCCTATTTTGGTGGAGCTTGATGGAGATGTCA
ATGGCCATAAATTTTCCGTCAGGGGCGAAGGGGAGGGGGACGCGACTAATGGAAAATTGACCCTCAAGTT
TATCTGCACGACAGGAAAGTTGCCGGTCCCCTGGCCCACTCTGGTTACCACCCTCACTTATGGGGTCCAG
TGCTTTAGCAGATACCCTGATCATATGAAACGCCATGACTTCTTCAAATCAGCCATGCCAGAGGGTTATG
TGCAGGAAAGAACTATAAGCTTTAAGGACGATGGGACGTACAAAACGCGGGCAGAGGTTAAGTTTGAGGG
GGATACTCTTGTGAATAGGATCGAACTTAAGGGCATCGATTTTAAAGAAGACGGTAATATTCTTGGCCAC
AAGTTGGAGTATAATTTCAATTCTCACAACGTGTACATAACAGCAGATAAACAGAAAAATGGGATCAAGG
CCAATTTTAAAATTAGGCATAATGTTGAAGATGGGTCTGTGCAACTGGCAGATCATTATCAGCAGAATAC
TCCAATTGGCGATGGCCCTGTCTTGTTGCCTGACAATCATTACCTTTCCACGCAGTCAGTCCTGTCCAAA
GATCCGAATGAGAAGCGGGACCACATGGTCTTGCTCGAATTCGTTACTGCCGCCGGAATCACTCATGGCA
TGGACGAGCTTTACAAGGGAGGTGGAAGGACTGGAGGTGGCGGAGGGGGGCTGCTTGACCCCGGAACCCC
TATGGATGCCGACTTGGTGGCCTCCTCCACGGTTGTTTGGGAACAGGATGCCGACCCTTTTGCGGGCACT
GCTGACGATTTTCCCGCTTTCAATGAGGAGGAGTTGGCTTGGCTGATGGAACTTCTCCCACAGGGTGGTA
GTGGTGGCCTCCTGGATCCGGGGACACCGATGGACGCAGACCTGGTGGCGTCGTCAACGGTTGTGTGGGA
ACAGGATGCTGATCCGTTCGCAGGAACTGCCGACGATTTTCCTGCATTCAACGAAGAGGAACTCGCATGG
CTCATGGAGCTTCTGCCTCAGGGATCGGGTGGCGGGTCGCGAACGGAAGAATACAAGCTTATATTGAACG
GTAAGACACTGAAAGGTGAAACTACGACAGAAGCCGTTGACGCGGCAACTGCGGAGAAAGTCTTTAAGCA
GTATGCTAACGATAATGGCGTGGACGGGGAGTGGACGTATGACGACGCAACCAAAACATTCACGGTCACC
GAGGGGGGCGGCAGCGGAGGCGGTACCTCGCCCAAAACCCGGAGACGCCCTAGGCGCTCGCAGCGCAAAA
GACCTCCCACGTAAAGAGCTTTCGTTCGTATCATCGGTTTCGACAACGTTCGTCAAGTTCAATGCATCAG
TTTCATTGCGCACACACCAGAATCCTACTGAGTTTGAGTATTATGGCATTGGGAAAACTGTTTTTCTTGT
ACCATTTGTTGTGCTTGTAATTTACTGTGTTTTTTATTCGGTTTTCGCTATCGAACTGTGAAATGGAAAT
GGATGGAGAAGAGTTAATGAATGATATGGTCCTTTTGTTCATTCTCAAATTAATATTATTTGTTTTTTCT
CTTATTTGTTGTGTGTTGAATTTGAAATTATAAGAGATATGCAAACATTTTGTTTTGAGTAAAAATGTGT
CAAATCGTGGCCTCTAATGACCGAAGTTAATATGAGGAGTAAAACACTTGTAGTTGTACCATTATGCTTA
TTCACTAGGCAACAAATATATTTTCAGACCTAGAAAAGCTGCAAATGTTACTGAATACAAGTATGTCCTC
TTGTGTTTTAGACATTTATGAACTTTCCTTTATGTAATTTTCCAGAATCCTTGTCAGATTCTAATCATTG
CTTTATAATTATAGTTATACTCATGGATTTGTAGTTGAGTATGAAAATATTTTTTAATGCATTTTATGAC
TTGCCAATTGTTCCGGAACTCTAGATAAGCTTACCGGAAAGGGCGAATTCGCAACTTTGTATACAAAAGT
TGCCCCATGGCGTTCCCTCTAGAGAGATAATGAGCATTGCATGTCTAAGTTATAAAAAATTACCACATAT
TTTTTTTGTCACACTTGTTTGAAGTGCAGTTTATCTATCTTTATACATATATTTAAACTTTACTCTACGA
ATAATATAATCTATAGTACTACAATAATATCAGTGTTTTAGAGAATCATATAAATGAACAGTTAGACATG
GTCTAAAGGACAATTGAGTATTTTGACAACAGGACTCTACAGTTTTATCTTTTTAGTGTGCATGTGTTCT
CCTTTTTTTTTGCAAATAGCTTCACCTATATAATACTTCATCCATTTTATTAGTACATCCATTTAGGGTT
TAGGGTTAATGGTTTTTATAGACTAATTTTTTTAGTACATCTATTTTATTCTATTTTAGCCTCTAAATTA
AGAAAACTAAAACTCTATTTTAGTTTTTTTATTTAATAATTTAGATATAAAATAGAATAAAATAAAGTGA
CTAAAAATTAAACAAATACCCTTTAAGAAATTAAAAAAACTAAGGAAACATTTTTCTTGTTTCGAGTAGA
TAATGCCAGCCTGTTAAACGCCGTCGACGAGTCTAACGGACACCAACCAGCGAACCAGCAGCGTCGCGTC
GGGCCAAGCGAAGCAGACGGCACGGCATCTCTGTCGCTGCCTCTGGACCCCTCTCGAGAGTTCCGCTCCA
CCGTTGGACTTGCTCCGCTGTCGGCATCCAGAAATTGCGTGGCGGAGCGGCAGACGTGAGCCGGCACGGC
AGGCGGCCTCCTCCTCCTCTCACGGCACCGGCAGCTACGGGGGATTCCTTTCCCACCGCTCCTTCGCTTT
CCCTTCCTCGCCCGCCGTAATAAATAGACACCCCCTCCACACCCTCTTTCCCCAACCTCGTGTTGTTCGG
AGCGCACACACACACAACCAGATCTCCCCCAAATCCMCCCGTCGGCACCTCCGCTTCAAGGTACGCCGCT
CGTCCTCCCCCCCCCCCCCCTCTCTACCTTCTCTAGATCGGCGTTCCGGTCCATGGTTAGGGCCCGGTAG
TTCTACTTCTGTTCATGTTTGTGTTAGATCCGTGTTTGTGTTAGATCCGTGCTGCTAGCGTTCGTACACG
GATGCGACCTGTACGTCAGACACGTTCTGATTGCTAACTTGCCAGTGTTTCTCTTTGGGGAATCCTGGGA
TGGCTCTAGCCGTTCCGCAGACGGGATCGATTTCATGATTTTTTTTGTTTCGTTGCATAGGGTTTGGTTT
GCCCTTTTCCTTTATTTCAATATATGCCGTGCACTTGTTTGTCGGGTCATCTTTTCATGCTTTTTTTTGT
CTTGGTTGTGATGATGTGGTCTGGTTGGGCGGTCGTTCTAGATCGGAGTAGAATTAATTCTGTTTCAAAC
TACCTGGTGGATTTATTAATTTTGGATCTGTATGTGTGTGCCATACATATTCATAGTTACGAATTGAAGA
TGATGGATGGAAATATCGATCTAGGATAGGTATACATGTTGATGCGGGTTTTACTGATGCATATACAGAG
ATGCTTTTTGTTCGCTTGGTTGTGATGATGTGGTGTGGTTGGGCGGTCGTTCATTCGTTCTAGATCGGAG
TAGAATACTGTTTCAAACTACCTGGTGTATTTATTAATTTTGGAACTGTATGTGTGTGTCATACATCTTC
ATAGTTACGAGTTTAAGATGGATGGAAATATCGATCTAGGATAGGTATACATGTTGATGTGGGTTTTACT
GATGCATATACATGATGGCATATGCAGCATCTATTCATATGCTCTAACCTTGAGTACCTATCTATTATAA
TAAACAAGTATGTTTTATAATTATTTTGATCTTGATATACTTGGATGATGGCATATGCAGCAGCTATATG
TGGATTTTTTTAGCCCTGCCTTCATACGCTATTTATTTGCTTGGTACTGTTTCTTTTGTCGATGCTCACC
CTGTTGTTTGGTGTTACTTCTGCAGGGATCCCCAAGTGGTGGCCAGAACAAAGCACCAGTGGTCTAGTGG
TAGAATAGTACCCTGCCACGGTACAGACCCGGGTTCGATTCCCGGCTGGTGCAAGAGACCGGCGCCGCTA
CAGGGCGCGTCCCATTCGCCATTCAGGCTGCGCAACTGTTGGGAAGGGCGATCGGTGCGGGCCTCTTCGC
TATTACGCCAGCTGGCGAAAGGGGGATGTGCTGCAAGGCGATTAAGTTGGGTAACGCCAGGGTTTTCCCA
GTCACGACGTTGTAAAACGACGGCCAGTGAGCGCGCGTAATACGACTCACTATAGGGCGAATTGGGTACC
GGGCCCCCCCTCGAGGTCCTCCAGCTTTTGTTCCCTTTAGTGAGGGTTAATTGCGCGCTTGGCGTAATCA
TGGTCATAGCTGTTTCCTGTGTGAAATTGTTATCCGCTCACAATTCCACACAACATACGAGCCGGAAGCA
TAAAGTGTAAAGCCTGGGGTGCCTAATGAGTGAGCTAACTCACATTAATTGCGTTGCGCTCACTGCCCGC
TTTCCACCGGTGGTCTCTGTTTTAGAGCTAGGCCAACATGAGGATCACCCATGTCTGCAGGGCCTAGCAA
GTTAAAATAAGGCTAGTCCGTTATCAACTTGGCCAACATGAGGATCACCCATGTCTGCAGGGCCAAGTGG
CACCGAGTCGGTGCTTTTTTTTGTTAACAAAGCACCAGTGGTCTAGTGGTAGAATAGTACCCTGCCACGG
TACAGACCCGGGTTCGATTCCCGGCTGGTGCAACTAGTTTTTTTGCTAGCAGATCTAAGGGCGAATTCGA
CCCAGCTTTCTTGTACAAAGTGGTTCGATAATTCTTAATTAACTAGTTCTAGAGCGGCCGCCACCGCGGT
GGAGCTCGAATTTCCCCGATCGTTCAAACATTTGGCAATAAAGTTTCTTAAGATTGAATCCTGTTGCCGG
TCTTGCGATGATTATCATATAATTTCTGTTGAATTACGTTAAGCATGTAATAATTAACATGTAATGCATG
ACGTTATTTATGAGATGGGTTTTTATGATTAGAGTCCCGCAATTATACATTTAATACGCGATAGAAAACA
AAATATAGCGCGCAAACTAGGATAAATTATCGCGCGCGGTGTCATCTATGTTACTAGATCGGGAATT
